LOCUS       Exported 3015 bp ds-DNA circular SYN 13-MAY-2021
DEFINITION  Level 0 Part. CDS.
ACCESSION   .
VERSION     .
KEYWORDS    pC0.009
SOURCE      synthetic DNA construct
  ORGANISM  synthetic DNA construct
REFERENCE   1 (bases 1 to 3015)
  AUTHORS   Vasudevan R, Gale GAR, Schiavon AA, Puzorjov A, Malin J, Gillespie
            MD, Vavitsas K, Zulkower V, Wang B, Howe CJ, Lea-Smith DJ, McCormick
            AJ
  TITLE     CyanoGate: A Modular Cloning Suite for Engineering Cyanobacteria
            Based on the Plant MoClo Syntax.
  JOURNAL   Plant Physiol. 2019 May;180(1):39-55. doi: 10.1104/pp.18.01401. Epub
            2019 Feb 28.
  PUBMED    30819783
REFERENCE   2 (bases 1 to 3015)
  AUTHORS   .
  TITLE     Direct Submission
  JOURNAL   Exported May 13, 2021 from SnapGene Server 1.1.58
            http://www.snapgene.com
FEATURES             Location/Qualifiers
     source          1..3015
                     /organism="synthetic DNA construct"
                     /mol_type="other DNA"
     primer_bind     complement(24..42)
                     /label=pBRforEco
                     /note="pBR322 vectors, upsteam of EcoRI site, forward
                     primer"
     promoter        110..214
                     /gene="bla"
                     /label=AmpR promoter
     CDS             436..1227
                     /codon_start=1
                     /gene="aadA"
                     /product="aminoglycoside adenylyltransferase (Murphy,
                     1985)"
                     /label=SmR
                     /note="confers resistance to spectinomycin and
                     streptomycin"
                     /translation="MREAVIAEVSTQLSEVVGVIERHLEPTLLAVHLYGSAVDGGLKPH
                     SDIDLLVTVTVRLDETTRRALINDLLETSASPGESEILRAVEVTIVVHDDIIPWRYPAK
                     RELQFGEWQRNDILAGIFEPATIDIDLAILLTKAREHSVALVGPAAEELFDPVPEQDLF
                     EALNETLTLWNSPPDWAGDERNVVLTLSRIWYSAVTGKIAPKDVAADWAMERLPAQYQP
                     VILEARQAYLGQEEDRLASRADQLEEFVHYVKGEITKVVGK"
     rep_origin      1398..1986
                     /direction=RIGHT
                     /label=ori
                     /note="high-copy-number ColE1/pMB1/pBR322/pUC origin of
                     replication"
     primer_bind     1887..1906
                     /label=pBR322ori-F
                     /note="pBR322 origin, forward primer"
     primer_bind     2140..2157
                     /label=L4440
                     /note="L4440 vector, forward primer"
     CDS             2235..2951
                     /codon_start=1
                     /product="enhanced YFP"
                     /label=EYFP
                     /note="mammalian codon-optimized"
                     /translation="MVSKGEELFTGVVPILVELDGDVNGHKFSVSGEGEGDATYGKLTL
                     KFICTTGKLPVPWPTLVTTFGYGLQCFARYPDHMKQHDFFKSAMPEGYVQERTIFFKDD
                     GNYKTRAEVKFEGDTLVNRIELKGIDFKEDGNILGHKLEYNYNSHNVYIMADKQKNGIK
                     VNFKIRHNIEDGSVQLADHYQQNTPIGDGPVLLPDNHYLSYQSALSKDPNEKRDHMVLL
                     EFVTAAGITLGMDELYK"
     primer_bind     complement(2280..2301)
                     /label=EGFP-N
                     /note="EGFP, reverse primer"
     primer_bind     complement(2541..2560)
                     /label=EXFP-R
                     /note="For distinguishing EGFP variants, reverse primer"
     primer_bind     2888..2909
                     /label=EGFP-C
                     /note="EGFP, forward primer"
ORIGIN
        1 gtggctcttc agtggacgaa agggcctcgt gatacgccta tttttatagg ttaatgtcat
       61 gataataatg gtttcttaga cgtcaggtgg cacttttcgg ggaaatgtgc gcggaacccc
      121 tatttgttta tttttctaaa tacattcaaa tatgtatccg ctcatgagac aataaccctg
      181 ataaatgctt caataatatt gaaaaaggaa gagtatgcgc tcacgcaact ggtccagaac
      241 cttgaccgaa cgcagcggtg gtaacggcgc agtggcggtt ttcatggctt gttatgactg
      301 tttttttttg gggtacagtc tatgcctcgg gcatccaagc agcaagcgcg ttacgccgtg
      361 ggtcgatgtt tgatgttatg gagcagcaac gatgttacgc agcagggcag tcgccctaaa
      421 acaaagttaa acatcatgag ggaagcggtg atcgccgaag tatcgactca actatcagag
      481 gtagttggcg tcatcgagcg ccatctcgaa ccgacgttgc tggccgtaca tttgtacggc
      541 tccgcagtgg atggcggcct gaagccacac agcgatattg atttgctggt tacggtgacc
      601 gtaaggcttg atgaaacaac gcggcgagct ttgatcaacg accttttgga aacttcggct
      661 tcccctggag agagcgagat tctccgcgct gtagaagtca ccattgttgt gcacgacgac
      721 atcattccgt ggcgttatcc agctaagcgc gaactgcaat ttggagaatg gcagcgcaat
      781 gacattcttg caggtatctt cgagccagcc acgatcgaca ttgatctggc tatcttgctg
      841 acaaaagcaa gagaacatag cgttgccttg gtaggtccag cggcggagga actctttgat
      901 ccggttcctg aacaggatct atttgaggcg ctaaatgaaa ccttaacgct atggaactcg
      961 ccgcccgact gggctggcga tgagcgaaat gtagtgctta cgttgtcccg catttggtac
     1021 agcgcagtaa ccggcaaaat cgcgccgaag gatgtcgctg ccgactgggc aatggagcgc
     1081 ctgccggccc agtatcagcc cgtcatactt gaagctagac aggcttatct tggacaagaa
     1141 gaagatcgct tggcctcgcg cgcagatcag ttggaagaat ttgtccatta cgtaaaaggc
     1201 gagatcacca aggtagtcgg caaataactg tcagaccaag tttactcata tatactttag
     1261 attgatttaa aacttcattt ttaatttaaa aggatctagg tgaagatcct ttttgataat
     1321 ctcatgacca aaatccctta acgtgagttt tcgttccact gagcgtcaga ccccgtagaa
     1381 aagatcaaag gatcttcttg agatcctttt tttctgcgcg taatctgctg cttgcaaaca
     1441 aaaaaaccac cgctaccagc ggtggtttgt ttgccggatc aagagctacc aactcttttt
     1501 ccgaaggtaa ctggcttcag cagagcgcag ataccaaata ctgttcttct agtgtagccg
     1561 tagttaggcc accacttcaa gaactctgta gcaccgccta catacctcgc tctgctaatc
     1621 ctgttaccag tggctgctgc cagtggcgat aagtcgtgtc ttaccgggtt ggactcaaga
     1681 cgatagttac cggataaggc gcagcggtcg ggctgaacgg ggggttcgtg cacacagccc
     1741 agcttggagc gaacgaccta caccgaactg agatacctac agcgtgagct atgagaaagc
     1801 gccacgcttc ccgaagggag aaaggcggac aggtatccgg taagcggcag ggtcggaaca
     1861 ggagagcgca cgagggagct tccaggggga aacgcctggt atctttatag tcctgtcggg
     1921 tttcgccacc tctgacttga gcgtcgattt ttgtgatgct cgtcaggggg gcggagccta
     1981 tggaaaaacg ccagcaacgc ggccttttta cggttcctgg ccttttgctg gccttttgct
     2041 cacatgttct ttcctgcgtt atcccctgat tctgtggata accgtattac cgcctttgag
     2101 tgagctgata ccgctcgccg cagccgaacg accgagcgca gcgagtcagt gagcgaggaa
     2161 gcggaagagc gcccaatacg caaaccgcct ctccccgcgc gttggccgat tcattaatca
     2221 ctctgtggtc tcaaatggtg agcaagggcg aggagctgtt caccggggtg gtgcccatcc
     2281 tggtcgagct ggacggcgac gtaaacggcc acaagttcag cgtgtccggc gagggcgagg
     2341 gcgatgccac ctacggcaag ctgaccctga agttcatctg caccaccggc aagctgcccg
     2401 tgccctggcc caccctcgtg accaccttcg gctacggcct gcaatgcttc gcccgctacc
     2461 ccgaccacat gaagcagcac gacttcttca agtccgccat gcccgaaggc tacgtccagg
     2521 agcgcaccat cttcttcaag gacgacggca actacaagac ccgcgccgag gtgaagttcg
     2581 agggcgacac cctggtgaac cgcatcgagc tgaagggcat cgacttcaag gaggacggca
     2641 acatcctggg gcacaagctg gagtacaact acaacagcca caacgtctat atcatggccg
     2701 acaagcagaa gaacggcatc aaggtgaact tcaagatccg ccacaacatc gaggacggca
     2761 gcgtgcagct cgccgaccac taccagcaga acacccccat cggcgacggc cccgtgctgc
     2821 tgcccgacaa ccactacctg agctaccagt ccgccctgag caaagacccc aacgagaagc
     2881 gcgatcacat ggtcctgctg gagttcgtga ccgccgccgg gatcactctc ggcatggacg
     2941 agctgtacaa ggccgccaat aacatcgttt cctttaagcg ggtagccatt gccgcctaag
     3001 ctttgagacc acgaa
//
