[The description below was written by a language model from this plasmid's Addgene catalogue record and the feature table of its GenBank file.]
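Description:
pC0.009 is a Level 0 coding-sequence part from the CyanoGate modular cloning toolkit, a Golden Gate system that extends the plant MoClo syntax to cyanobacterial engineering. It is built in the pICH41308 Level 0 acceptor backbone and totals 3,015 bp in the held sequence record. The plasmid is maintained in E. coli at high copy through a ColE1/pUC-type origin. It is selected with spectinomycin through the aadA aminoglycoside adenylyltransferase gene, which also confers streptomycin resistance and lies downstream of an annotated AmpR (bla) promoter.

The 765 bp insert encodes enhanced YFP fused at its C terminus to a protein degradation tag. The feature table annotates only the 717 bp EYFP reading frame, described as mammalian codon-optimized. The tag is not annotated separately and presumably occupies the short stretch following the EYFP annotation; its identity is not stated in the record. A single T-to-A change at position 242 of the insert is recorded, without a stated reason. The part was cloned through BpiI sites that were destroyed in the process, as is usual for MoClo Level 0 assembly.

As a CDS part, the plasmid has no promoter, ribosome binding site or terminator for the reporter, so it is not an expression construct. It is meant to be combined with compatible promoter and terminator parts in later Golden Gate assemblies to build transcription units. A degradation-tagged fluorescent protein generally turns over faster than the stable form, which makes it suited to following dynamic changes in gene expression, although the record gives no specific application.
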