Addgene plasmid #119619: pC0.009
Purpose: Level 0 Part. CDS
Depositing lab: Alistair McCormick. Depositing organization: University of Edinburgh. Publication: CyanoGate: A Modular Cloning Suite for Engineering Cyanobacteria Based on the Plant MoClo Syntax. Vasudevan R, Gale GAR, Schiavon AA, Puzorjov A, Malin J, Gillespie MD, Vavitsas K, Zulkower V, Wang B, Howe CJ, Lea-Smith DJ, McCormick AJ. Plant Physiol. 2019 May;180(1):39-55. doi: 10.1104/pp.18.01401. Epub 2019 Feb 28. PubMed 30819783.
Backbone
  Vector backbone: pICH41308
  Backbone size w/o insert (bp): 2247
  Vector type: Synthetic Biology
Growth in bacteria
  Bacterial resistance: Spectinomycin, 50 μg/mL
  Growth temperature: 37°C
  Growth strain: DH5alpha
  Copy number: High Copy
Gene/Insert
  Gene/Insert name: eYFP+deg-tag
  Insert size (bp): 765
  Mutation: bp 242 T to A
  Cloning method: Restriction Enzyme; 5′ cloning site BpiI (destroyed during cloning); 3′ cloning site BpiI (destroyed during cloning)
  Sequencing primers: 5′ ttgagtgagctgataccgct; 3′ GTCTCATGAGCGGATACATATTTGAATG
Terms and licenses: Academic/Nonprofit Terms; Industry Terms: Not Available to Industry
Depositor comments: eYFP with a C-terminal protein degradation tag (CDS). Please visit https://www.biorxiv.org/content/10.1101/426700v1 for bioRxiv preprint.
How to cite: pC0.009 was a gift from Alistair McCormick (Addgene plasmid # 119619 ; http://n2t.net/addgene:119619 ; RRID:Addgene_119619)
