>Addgene plasmid #119619 | pC0.009 | depositor partial sequence | sequence record 226132 | eYFP+deg-tag
ATGGTGAGCAAGGGCGAGGAGCTGTTCACCGGGGTGGTGCCCATCCTGGTCGAGCTGGACGGCGACGTAA
ACGGCCACAAGTTCAGCGTGTCCGGCGAGGGCGAGGGCGATGCCACCTACGGCAAGCTGACCCTGAAGTT
CATCTGCACCACCGGCAAGCTGCCCGTGCCCTGGCCCACCCTCGTGACCACCTTCGGCTACGGCCTGCAA
TGCTTCGCCCGCTACCCCGACCACATGAAGCTGCACGACTTCTTCAAGTCCGCCATGCCCGAAGGCTACG
TCCAGGAGCGCACCATCTTCTTCAAGGACGACGGCAACTACAAGACCCGCGCCGAGGTGAAGTTCGAGGG
CGACACCCTGGTGAACCGCATCGAGCTGAAGGGCATCGACTTCAAGGAGGACGGCAACATCCTGGGGCAC
AAGCTGGAGTACAACTACAACAGCCACAACGTCTATATCATGGCCGACAAGCAGAAGAACGGCATCAAGG
TGAACTTCAAGATCCGCCACAACATCGAGGACGGCAGCGTGCAGCTCGCCGACCACTACCAGCAGAACAC
CCCCATCGGCGACGGCCCCGTGCTGCTGCCCGACAACCACTACCTGAGCTACCAGTCCGCCCTGAGCAAA
GACCCCAACGAGAAGCGCGATCACATGGTCCTGCTGGAGTTCGTGACCGCCGCCGGGATCACTCTCGGCA
TGGACGAGCTGTACAAGGCCGCCAATAACATCGTTTCCTTTAAGCGGGTAGCCATTGCCGCCTAA
